>Addgene plasmid #137664 | pSHDY-PvanCC-mVenus_vanR | addgene full sequence | sequence record 311537 | Addgene NGS Result
CCGTAGTCATACGTCACGTCCAGCTTGCTGCGCTTGCGCTCGCCCCGCTTGAGGGCACGGAACAGGCCGG
GGGCCAGACAGTGCGCCGGGTCGTGCCGGACGTGGCTGAGGCTGTGCTTGTTCTTAGGCTTCACCACGGG
GCACCCCCTTGCTCTTGCGCTGCCTCTCCAGCACGGCGGGCTTGAGCACCCCGCCGTCATGCCGCCTGAA
CCACCGATCAGCGAACGGTGCGCCATAGTTGGCCTTGCTCACACCGAAGCGGACGAAGAACCGGCGCTGG
TCGTCGTCCACACCCCATTCCTCGGCCTCGGCGCTGGTCATGCTCGACAGGTAGGACTGCCAGCGGATGT
TATCGACCAGTACCGAGCTGCCCCGGCTGGCCTGCTGCTGGTCGCCTGCGCCCATCATGGCCGCGCCCTT
GCTGGCATGGTGCAGGAACACGATAGAGCACCCGGTATCGGCGGCGATGGCCTCCATGCGACCGATGACC
TGGGCCATGGGGCCGCTGGCGTTTTCTTCCTCGATGTGGAACCGGCGCAGCGTGTCCAGCACCATCAGGC
GGCGGCCCTCGGCGGCGCGCTTGAGGCCGTCGAACCACTCCGGGGCCATGATGTTGGGCAGGCTGCCGAT
CAGCGGCTGGATCAGCAGGCCGTCAGCCACGGCTTGCCGTTCCTCGGCGCTGAGGTGCGCCCCAAGGGCG
TGCAGGCGGTGATGAATGGCGGTGGGCGGGTCTTCGGCGGGCAGGTAGATCACCGGGCCGGTGGGCAGTT
CGCCCACCTCCAGCAGATCCGGCCCGCCTGCAATCTGTGCGGCCAGTTGCAGGGCCAGCATGGATTTACC
GGCACCACCGGGCGACACCAGCGCCCCGACCGTACCGGCCACCATGTTGGGCAAAACGTAGTCCAGCGGT
GGCGGCGCTGCTGCGAACGCCTCCAGAATATTGATAGGCTTATGGGTAGCCATTGATTGCCTCCTTTGCA
GGCAGTTGGTGGTTAGGCGCTGGCGGGGTCACTACCCCCGCCCTGCGCCGCTCTGAGTTCTTCCAGGCAC
TCGCGCAGCGCCTCGTATTCGTCGTCGGTCAGCCAGAACTTGCGCTGACGCATCCCTTTGGCCTTCATGC
GCTCGGCATATCGCGCTTGGCGTACAGCGTCAGGGCTGGCCAGCAGGTCGCCGGTCTGCTTGTCCTTTTG
GTCTTTCATATCAGTCACCGAGAAACTTGCCGGGGCCGAAAGGCTTGTCTTCGCGGAACAAGGACAAGGT
GCAGCCGTCAAGGTTAAGGCTGGCCATATCAGCGACTGAAAAGCGGCCAGCCTCGGCCTTGTTTGACGTA
TAACCAAAGCCACCGGGCAACCAATAGCCCTTGTCACTTTTGATCAGGTAGACCGACCCTGAAGCGCTTT
TTTCGTATTCCATAAAACCCCCTTCTGTGCGTGAGTACTCATAGTATAACAGGCGTGAGTACCAACGCAA
GCACTACATGCTGAAATCTGGCCCGCCCCTGTCCATGCCTCGCTGGCGGGGTGCCGGTGCCCGTGCCAGC
TCGGCCCGCGCAAGCTGGACGCTGGGCAGACCCATGACCTTGCTGACGGTGCGCTCGATGTAATCCGCTT
CGTGGCCGGGCTTGCGCTCTGCCAGCGCTGGGCTGGCCTCGGCCATGGCCTTGCCGATTTCCTCGGCACT
GCGGCCCCGGCTGGCCAGCTTCTGCGCGGCGATAAAGTCGCACTTGCTGAGGTCATCACCGAAGCGCTTG
ACCAGCCCGGCCATCTCGCTGCGGTACTCGTCCAGCGCCGTGCGCCGGTGGCGGCTAAGCTGCCGCTCGG
GCAGTTCGAGGCTGGCCAGCCTGCGGGCCTTCTCCTGCTGCCGCTGGGCCTGCTCGATCTGCTGGCCAGC
CTGCTGCACCAGCGCCGGGCCAGCGGTGGCGGTCTTGCCCTTGGATTCACGCAGCAGCACCCACGGCTGA
TAACCGGCGCGGGTGGTGTGCTTGTCCTTGCGGTTGGTGAAGCCCGCCAAGCGGCCATAGTGGCGGCTGT
CGGCGCTGGCCGGGTCGGCGTCGTACTCGCTGGCCAGCGTCCGGGCAATCTGCCCCCGAAGTTCACCGCC
TGCGGCGTCGGCCACCTTGACCCATGCCTGATAGTTCTTCGGGCTGGTTTCCACTACCAGGGCAGGCTCC
CGGCCCTCGGCTTTCATGTCATCCAGGTCAAACTCGCTGAGGTCGTCCACCAGCACCAGACCATGCCGCT
CCTGCTCGGCGGGCCTGATATACACGTCATTGCCCTGGGCATTCATCCGCTTGAGCCATGGCGTGTTCTG
GAGCACTTCGGCGGCTGACCATTCCCGGTTCATCATCTGGCCGGTGGTGGCGTCCCTGACGCCGATATCG
AAGCGCTCACAGCCCATGGCCTTGAGCTGTCGGCCTATGGCCTGCAAAGTCCTGTCGTTCTTCATCGGGC
CACCAAGCGCAGCCAGATCGAGCCGTCCTCGGTTGTCAGTGGCGTCAGGTCGAGCAAGAGCAACGATGCG
ATCAGCAGCACCACCGTAGGCATCATGGAAGCCAGCATCACGGTTAGCCATAGCTTCCAGTGCCACCCCC
GCGACGCGCTCCGGGCGCTCTGCGCGGCGCTGCTCACCTCGGCGGCTACCTCCCGCAACTCTTTGGCCAG
CTCCACCCATGCCGCCCCTGTCTGGCGCTGGGCTTTCAGCCACTCCGCCGCCTGCGCCTCGCTGGCCTGC
TGGGTCTGGCTCATGACCTGCCGGGCTTCGTCGGCCAGTGTCGCCATGCTCTGGGCCAGCGGTTCGATCT
GCTCCGCTAACTCGTTGATGCCTCTGGATTTCTTCACTCTGTCGATTGCGTTCATGGTCTATTGCCTCCC
GGTATTCCTGTAAGTCGATGATCTGGGCGTTGGCGGTGTCGATGTTCAGGGCCACGTCTGCCCGGTCGGT
GCGGATGCCCCGGCCTTCCATCTCCACCACGTTCGGCCCCAGGTGAACACCGGGCAGGCGCTCGATGCCC
TGCGCCTCAAGTGTTCTGTGGTCAATGCGGGCGTCGTGGCCAGCCCGCTCTAATGCCCGGTTGGCATGGT
CGGCCCATGCCTCGCGGGTCTGCTCAAGCCATGCCTTGGGCTTGAGCGCTTCGGTCTTCTGTGCCCCGCC
CTTCTCCGGGGTCTTGCCGTTGTACCGCTTGAACCACTGAGCGGCGGGCCGCTCGATGCCGTCATTGATC
CGCTCGGAGATCATCAGGTGGCAGTGCGGGTTCTCGCCGCCACCGGCATGGATGGCCAGCGTATACGGCA
GGCGCTCGGCACCGGTCAGGTGCTGGGCGAACTCGGACGCCAGCGCCTTCTGCTGGTCGAGGGTCAGCTC
GACCGGCAGGGCAAATTCGACCTCCTTGAACAGCCGCCCATTGGCGCGTTCATACAGGTCGGCAGCATCC
CAGTAGTCGGCGGGCCGCTCGACGAACTCCGGCATGTGCCCGGATTCGGCGTGCAAGACTTCATCCATGT
CGCGGGCATACTTGCCTTCGCGCTGGATGAAGTCGGCCTTGGCCCTGGCCGATTGGCCGCCCGACCTGCT
GCCGGTTTTCGCCGTAAGGTGATAAATCGCCATGCTGCCTCGCTGTTGCTTTTGCTTTTCGGCTCCATGC
AATGGCCCTCGGAGAGCGCACCGCCCGAAGGGTGGCCGTTAGGCCAGTTTCTCGAAGAGAAACCGGTAAG
TGCGCCTCCCCTACAAAGTAGGGTCGGGATTGCCGCCGCTGTGCCTCCATGATAGCCTACGAGACAGCAC
ATTAACAATGGGGTGTCAAGATGGTTAAGGGGAGCAACAAGGCGGCGGATCGGCTGGCCAAGCTCGAAGA
ACAACGAGCGCGAATCAATGCCGAAATTCAGCGGGTGCGGGCAAGGGAACAGCAGCAAGAGCGCAAGAAC
GAAACAAGGCGCAAGGTGCTGGTGGGGGCCATGATTTTGGCCAAGGTGAACAGCAGCGAGTGGCCGGAGG
ATCGGCTCATGGCGGCAATGGATGCGTACCTTGAACGCGACCACGACCGCGCCTTGTTCGGTCTGCCGCC
ACGCCAGAAGGATGAGCCGGGCTGAATGATCGACCGAGACAGGCCCTGCGGGGCTGCACACGCGCCCCCA
CCCTTCGGGTAGGGGGAAAGGCCGCTAAAGCGGCTAAAAGCGCTCCAGCGTATTTCTGCGGGGTTTGGTG
TGGGGTTTAGCGGGCTTTGCCCGCCTTTCCCCCTGCCGCGCAGCGGTGGGGCGGTGTGTAGCCTAGCGCA
GCGAATAGACCAGCTATCCGGCCTCTGGCCGGGCATATTGGGCAAGGGCAGCAGCGCCCCACAAGGGCGC
TGATAACCGCGCCTAGTGGATTATTCTTAGATAATCATGGATGGATTTTTCCAACACCCCGCCAGCCCCC
GCCCCTGCTGGGTTTGCAGGTTTGGGGGCGTGACAGTTATTGCAGGGGTTCGTGACAGTTATTGCAGGGG
GGCGTGACAGTTATTGCAGGGGTTCGTGACAGTTAGTACGGGAGTGACGGGGGTACCGAGGTCGATGTCG
ACTTGACGGCTAGCTCAGTCCTAGGTACAGTGCTAGCGCTTAAACTAACGAACGTAAATAAGGAGGATAG
ACATGGACATGCCTCGTATTAAACCGGGTCAGCGTGTTATGATGGCACTGCGTAAAATGATTGCAAGCGG
TGAAATCAAAAGTGGTGAACGTATTGCAGAAATTCCGACCGCAGCAGCACTGGGTGTTAGCCGTATGCCG
GTTCGTATCGCACTGCGTTCACTGGAACAAGAAGGTCTGGTTGTTCGTCTGGGTGCACGTGGTTATGCAG
CCCGTGGTGTTAGCAGCGATCAGATTCGTGATGCAATTGAAGTTCGTGGTGTTCTGGAAGGTTTTGCAGC
ACGTCGTCTGGCAGAACGTGGTATGACCGCAGAAACCCATGCACGTTTTGTTGTACTGATTGCAGAAGGT
GAAGCACTGTTTGCAGCCGGTCGCCTGAATGGTGAAGATCTGGATCGTTATGCCGCATATAATCAGGCAT
TTCATGATACCCTGGTTAGCGCAGCAGGTAATGGTGCAGTTGAAAGCGCACTGGCACGTAATGGTTTTGA
ACCGTTTGCAGCAGCCGGTGCACTGGCCCTGGATCTGATGGACCTGTCTGCCGAATATGAACATCTGCTG
GCAGCACATCGTCAGCATCAGGCAGTTCTGGATGCAGTTAGCTGTGGTGATGCCGAAGGTGCAGAACGTA
TTATGCGTGATCATGCACTGGCAGCAATTCGTAATGCAAAAGTTTTTGAAGCAGCAGCAAGCGCAGGCGC
ACCGCTGGGTGCAGCATGGTCAATTCGTGCAGATTGAGGCTCACCTTCGGGTGGGCCTTTCTGCGTTTAT
ACTCGAGAGCGGCCGAAGCTTAGACATTATTTGCCGACTACCTTGGTGATCTCGCCTTTCACGTAGTGGA
CAAATTCTTCCAACTGATCTGCGCGCGAGGCCAAGCGATCTTCTTCTTGTCCAAGATAAGCCTGTCTAGC
TTCAAGTATGACGGGCTGATACTGGGCCGGCAGGCGCTCCATTGCCCAGTCGGCAGCGACATCCTTCGGC
GCGATTTTGCCGGTTACTGCGCTGTACCAAATGCGGGACAACGTAAGCACTACATTTCGCTCATCGCCAG
CCCAGTCGGGCGGCGAGTTCCATAGCGTTAAGGTTTCATTTAGCGCCTCAAATAGATCCTGTTCAGGAAC
CGGATCAAAGAGTTCCTCCGCCGCTGGACCTACCAAGGCAACGCTATGTTCTCTTGCTTTTGTCAGCAAG
ATAGCCAGATCAATGTCGATCGTGGCTGGCTCGAAGATACCTGCAAGAATGTCATTGCGCTGCCATTCTC
CAAATTGCAGTTCGCGCTTAGCTGGATAACGCCACGGAATGATGTCGTCGTGCATAACAATGGTGACTTC
TACAGCGCGGAGAATCTCGCTCTCTCCAGGGGAAGCCGAAGTTTCCAAAAGGTCGTTGATCAAAGCTCGC
CGCGTTGTTTCATCAAGCCTTACGGTCACCGTAACCAGCAAATCAATATCACTGTGTGGCTTCAGGCCGC
CATCCACTGCGGAGCCGTACAAATGTACGGCCAGCAACGTCGGTTCGAGATGGCGCTCGATGACGCCAAC
TACCTCTGATAGTTGAGTCGATACTTCGGCGATCACCGCTTCCCTCATGATGTTTAACTTTGTTTTAGGG
CGACTGCCCTGCTGCGTAACATCGTTGCTGCTCCATAACATCAAACATCGACCCACGGCGTAACGCGCTT
GCTGCTTGGATGCCCGAGGCATAGACTGTACCCCAAAAAAACAGTCATAACAAGCCATGAAAACCGCCAC
TGCGCCGTTACCACCGCTGCGTTCGGTCAAGGTTCTGGACCAGGAATTCGCGGCCGCTTCTAGAGATTGG
ATCCAATTGACAGCTAGCTCAGTCCTAGGTACCATTGGATCCAATAGCTGTCACCGGATGTGCTTTCCGG
TCTGATGAGTCCGTGAGGACGAAACAGCCTCTACAAATAATTTTGTTTAATACTAGAGTAGTGGAGGTTA
CTAGATGGCTAGCAAAGGAGAGGAACTGTTTACCGGTGTGGTACCCATTTTAGTAGAATTGGATGGTGAT
GTGAACGGCCACAAGTTCAGCGTTTCCGGGGAAGGCGAAGGGGATGCAACCTATGGAAAGCTAACTTTGA
AACTCATTTGCACTACCGGTAAACTCCCCGTCCCCTGGCCTACGTTAGTCACGACCCTCGGTTATGGTCT
GCAATGTTTTGCCCGTTATCCCGATCATATGAAACAACACGATTTCTTTAAATCTGCCATGCCAGAGGGA
TATGTTCAAGAACGGACAATTTTCTTTAAGGATGATGGTAATTATAAAACCCGTGCAGAAGTCAAATTTG
AAGGTGATACACTCGTGAATCGCATCGAACTAAAAGGTATTGACTTTAAGGAGGATGGAAACATTCTCGG
CCATAAGTTAGAATACAATTACAACAGCCATAATGTGTACATTACTGCGGATAAACAAAAAAACGGTATC
AAAGCCAACTTTAAAATTCGACATAACATCGAAGATGGTGGCGTTCAGTTAGCGGATCACTACCAACAAA
ATACTCCCATTGGAGACGGACCAGTCCTGCTGCCTGATAACCATTATCTGTCTTATCAATCCAAACTGTC
CAAGGATCCGAATGAAAAGCGGGATCACATGGTTCTGTTGGAGTTTGTGACCGCGGCAGGTATTACTCTC
GGAATGGACGAACTATACAAAAGGCCTGCCGCCAACGACGAAAACTACGCTGCATCAGTTTAATAGTACT
AGAGCCAGGCATCAAATAAAACGAAAGGCTCAGTCGAAAGACTGGGCCTTTCGTTTTATCTGTTGTTTGT
CGGTGAACGCTCTCTACTAGAGTCACACTGGCTCACCTTCGGGTGGGCCTTTCTGCGTTACTAGTTCAAT
CTGCACGAATTGACCTTATTTACGTTCGTTAGTTTAAGCGCTAGCATTATACCTAGGACTGAGCTAGCTG
TCAATACTAGTAGCGGCCGCTGCAGGAGCAGAAGAGCATACATCTGGAAGCAAAGCCAGGAAAGCGGCCT
ATGGAGCTGTGCGGCAGCGCTCAGTAGGCAATTTTTCAAAATATTGTTAAGCCTTTTCTGAGCATGGTAT
TTTTCATGGTATTACCAATTAGCAGGAAAATAAGCCATTGAATATAAAAGATAAAAATGTCTTGTTTACA
ATAGAGTGGGGGGGGTCAGCCTGCCGCCTTGGGCCGGGTGATGTCGTACTTGCCCGCCGCGAACTCGGTT
ACCGTCCAGCCCAGCGCGACCAGCTCCGGCAACGCCTCGCGCACCCGCTGGCGGCGCTTGCGCATGGTCG
AACCACTGGCCTCTGACGGCCAGACATAGCCGCACAAGGTATCTATGGAAGCCTTGCCGGTTTTGCCGGG
GTCGATCCAGCCACACAGCCGCTGGTGCAGCAGGCGGGCGGTTTCGCTGTCCAGCGCCCGCACCTCGTCC
ATGCTGATGCGCACATGCTGGCCGCCACCCATGACGGCCTGCGCGATCAAGGGGTTCAGGGCCACGTACA
GGCGCCCGTCCGCCTCGTCGCTGGCGTACTCCGACAGCAGCCGAAACCCCTGCCGCTTGCGGCCATTCTG
GGCGATGATGGATACCTTCCAAAGGCGCTCGATGCAGTCCTGTATGTGCTTGAGCGCCCCACCACTATCG
ACCTCTGCCCCGATTTCCTTTGCCAGCGCCCGATAGCTACCTTTGACCACCATGGCATCAGCGGTGACGG
CCTCCCACTTGGGTTCCAGGAACAGCCGGAGCTGCCGTCCGCCTTCGGTCTTGGGTTCCGGGCCAAGCAC
TAGGCCATTAGGCCCAGCCATGGCCACCAGCCCTTGCAGGATGCGCAGATCATCAGCGCCCAGCGGCTCC
GGGCCGCTGAACTCGATCCGCTTGCCGTCG
Features (pLannotate 1.2.2; 22 found; start..end, strand, type, name):
    124..963     -  CDS            RSF1010 RepA: replication protein A of the broad-host-range plasmid RSF1010 (Scholz et al., 1989); repA
    955..1029    -  ncRNA          Plasmid R1162: Accession: RF00043 - R1162-like plasmid antisense RNA
   1474..2445    -  CDS            RSF1010 RepB: replication protein B of the broad-host-range plasmid RSF1010 (Scholz et al., 1989); repB
   2445..2855    -  CDS            mobB: MOBB2_ECOLX - Protein predicted: Swiss-Prot protein existence level 4. This protein is essential to promote the specific transfer of the plasmid in the presence of conjugative plasmids. From Escherichia coli.
   3684..3770    -  oriT           RSF1010 oriT: origin of transfer of the broad-host-range plasmid RSF1010 (Scholz et al., 1989)
   3801..4082    +  CDS            mobC: MOBC_ECOLX - Protein predicted: Swiss-Prot protein existence level 4. This protein is essential to promote the specific transfer of the plasmid in the presence of conjugative plasmids. From Escherichia coli.
   4112..4506    +  rep_origin     RSF1010 oriV: replication origin of the broad-host-range plasmid RSF1010; requires the RSF1010 RepA/B/C proteins for replication (Scholz et al., 1989)
   4553..4577    +  promoter       J23119(SpeI) promoter (fragment): bacterial promoter (Registry of Standard Biological Parts BBa J23119) modified to end with an SpeI site
   5358..5385    +  terminator     T7Te terminator: phage T7 early transcription terminator
   5417..6208    -  CDS            SmR: aminoglycoside adenylyltransferase (Murphy, 1985); aadA; confers resistance to spectinomycin and streptomycin
   6215..6271    -  CDS            GmR (fragment): gentamycin acetyltransferase; aacC1; confers resistance to gentamycin
   6357..6413    +  CDS            int (fragment): INT2_ECOLX - Protein inferred from homology: Swiss-Prot protein existence level 3. Putative integrase believed to be involved in the insertion of antibiotic resistance genes into plasmids and transposons. From Escherichia coli.
   6414..6435    +  misc_feature   BioBrick prefix: BioBrick prefix for parts that do not start with "ATG"
   6447..6471    +  promoter       J23119 promoter (fragment): bacterial promoter (Registry of Standard Biological Parts BBa J23119)
   6488..6537    +  misc_RNA       sTRSV HHRz: hammerhead ribozyme from the tobacco ringspot virus satellite RNA (Khvorova et al., 2003)
   6585..7301    +  CDS            mVenus: mVenus is a basic (constitutively fluorescent) yellow fluorescent protein published in 2006, derived from Aequorea victoria. It is reported to be a rapidly-maturing monomer with moderate acid sensitivity.
   7314..7331    +  CDS            ssrA tag (LVA) (fragment): C-terminal peptide that mediates degradation in bacteria through the ClpXP and ClpAP proteases (McGinness et al., 2006) mutant LVA variant that confers accelerated degradation under some conditions (Andersen et al., 1998)
   7363..7434    +  terminator     rrnB T1 terminator: transcription terminator T1 from the E. coli rrnB gene
   7450..7477    +  terminator     T7Te terminator: phage T7 early transcription terminator
   7530..7564    -  promoter       J23119 promoter: bacterial promoter (Registry of Standard Biological Parts BBa J23119)
   7565..7585    +  misc_feature   BioBrick suffix: universal suffix for all parts
   7786..137     -  CDS            RSF1010 RepC (fragment) (across the origin): replication protein C of the broad-host-range plasmid RSF1010 (Scholz et al., 1989); repC
