[The description below was written by a language model from this plasmid's Addgene catalogue record and pLannotate feature annotations shown in this document.]
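Description:
pSHDY-PvanCC-mVenus_vanR is an 8.5 kb broad-host-range, conjugative bacterial expression plasmid built on the pSHDY backbone, which the feature table shows to be an RSF1010-type replicon. It carries the RSF1010 oriV together with the RepA, RepB and RepC replication proteins that this origin requires, so replication does not depend on host-specific factors. The RSF1010 oriT and the mobB and mobC mobilisation genes allow transfer from E. coli into other bacteria when a conjugative helper plasmid is present. Selection is by the aadA (SmR) gene, which confers spectinomycin and streptomycin resistance. Short fragments of a gentamicin resistance gene and an integrase next to it appear to be remnants of the marker's source cassette.

The payload is a synthetic vanillate-responsive reporter system. mVenus, a monomeric yellow fluorescent protein, is expressed from the PvanCC promoter, which the annotation detects only as a partial match to J23119. Between promoter and coding sequence lies the sTRSV hammerhead ribozyme, a self-cleaving element commonly used to insulate a transcript from promoter-derived 5' sequence. A fragment of an LVA-type ssrA degradation tag is annotated just after mVenus, which would be expected to shorten reporter half-life if it is fused in frame, and the unit ends in rrnB T1 and T7Te terminators within BioBrick prefix and suffix sites. The record states that the VanR repressor is expressed constitutively. It is not annotated, but probably occupies the unannotated region between a J23119(SpeI) promoter fragment and a T7Te terminator. The plasmid was made to characterise dose-response behaviour of inducible promoters in cyanobacteria.
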