Addgene plasmid #137664: pSHDY-PvanCC-mVenus_vanR
Purpose: Conjugative vector derived from pSHDY. Constitutive expression of the repressor vanR, as well as vanillate-inducible expression of mVenus.
Depositing lab: Ilka Axmann. Depositing organization: Heinrich-Heine-Universitaet Duesseldorf. Publication: Comparative Dose-Response Analysis of Inducible Promoters in Cyanobacteria. Behle A, Saake P, Germann AT, Dienst D, Axmann IM. ACS Synth Biol. 2020 Apr 17;9(4):843-855. doi: 10.1021/acssynbio.9b00505. Epub 2020 Mar 17. PubMed 32134640.
Backbone
  Vector backbone: pSHDY
  Backbone manufacturer: Anna Behle
  Vector type: Bacterial Expression
Growth in bacteria
  Bacterial resistance: Spectinomycin, 50 μg/mL
  Growth temperature: 37°C
  Growth strain: DH5alpha
  Copy number: High Copy
Gene/Insert
  Gene/Insert name: PvanCC:mVenus
  Species: Synthetic
  Promoter: PvanCC
  Cloning method: Gibson Cloning
  Sequencing primers: 5′ acagtcataacaagccatg
Terms and licenses: Academic/Nonprofit Terms; Industry Terms: Not Available to Industry
Depositor comments: Please visit https://www.biorxiv.org/content/10.1101/757948v1 for bioRxiv preprint.
How to cite: pSHDY-PvanCC-mVenus_vanR was a gift from Ilka Axmann (Addgene plasmid # 137664 ; http://n2t.net/addgene:137664 ; RRID:Addgene_137664)
