>Addgene plasmid #137664 | pSHDY-PvanCC-mVenus_vanR | depositor partial sequence | sequence record 265769 | PvanCC:mVenus
GATTGGATCCAATTGACAGCTAGCTCAGTCCTAGGTACCATTGGATCCAATAGCTGTCACCGGATGTGCT
TTCCGGTCTGATGAGTCCGTGAGGACGAAACAGCCTCTACAAATAATTTTGTTTAATACTAGAGTAGTGG
AGGTTACTAGATGGCTAGCAAAGGAGAGGAACTGTTTACCGGTGTGGTACCCATTTTAGTAGAATTGGAT
GGTGATGTGAACGGCCACAAGTTCAGCGTTTCCGGGGAAGGCGAAGGGGATGCAACCTATGGAAAGCTAA
CTTTGAAACTCATTTGCACTACCGGTAAACTCCCCGTCCCCTGGCCTACGTTAGTCACGACCCTCGGTTA
TGGTCTGCAATGTTTTGCCCGTTATCCCGATCATATGAAACAACACGATTTCTTTAAATCTGCCATGCCA
GAGGGATATGTTCAAGAACGGACAATTTTCTTTAAGGATGATGGTAATTATAAAACCCGTGCAGAAGTCA
AATTTGAAGGTGATACACTCGTGAATCGCATCGAACTAAAAGGTATTGACTTTAAGGAGGATGGAAACAT
TCTCGGCCATAAGTTAGAATACAATTACAACAGCCATAATGTGTACATTACTGCGGATAAACAAAAAAAC
GGTATCAAAGCCAACTTTAAAATTCGACATAACATCGAAGATGGTGGCGTTCAGTTAGCGGATCACTACC
AACAAAATACTCCCATTGGAGACGGACCAGTCCTGCTGCCTGATAACCATTATCTGTCTTATCAATCCAA
ACTGTCCAAGGATCCGAATGAAAAGCGGGATCACATGGTTCTGTTGGAGTTTGTGACCGCGGCAGGTATT
ACTCTCGGAATGGACGAACTATACAAAAGGCCTGCCGCCAACGACGAAAACTACGCTGCATCAGTTTAAT
AGTACTAGAGCCAGGCATCAAATAAAACGAAAGGCTCAGTCGAAAGACTGGGCCTTTCGTTTTATCTGTT
GTTTGTCGGTGAACGCTCTCTACTAGAGTCACACTGGCTCACCTTCGGGTGGGCCTTTCTGCGTTTATAT
