>Addgene plasmid #137664 | pSHDY-PvanCC-mVenus_vanR | depositor partial sequence | sequence record 265770 | PJ23100:vanR
TTGACGGCTAGCTCAGTCCTAGGTACAGTGCTAGCGCTTAAACTAACGAACGTAAATAAGGAGGATAGAC
ATGGACATGCCTCGTATTAAACCGGGTCAGCGTGTTATGATGGCACTGCGTAAAATGATTGCAAGCGGTG
AAATCAAAAGTGGTGAACGTATTGCAGAAATTCCGACCGCAGCAGCACTGGGTGTTAGCCGTATGCCGGT
TCGTATCGCACTGCGTTCACTGGAACAAGAAGGTCTGGTTGTTCGTCTGGGTGCACGTGGTTATGCAGCC
CGTGGTGTTAGCAGCGATCAGATTCGTGATGCAATTGAAGTTCGTGGTGTTCTGGAAGGTTTTGCAGCAC
GTCGTCTGGCAGAACGTGGTATGACCGCAGAAACCCATGCACGTTTTGTTGTACTGATTGCAGAAGGTGA
AGCACTGTTTGCAGCCGGTCGCCTGAATGGTGAAGATCTGGATCGTTATGCCGCATATAATCAGGCATTT
CATGATACCCTGGTTAGCGCAGCAGGTAATGGTGCAGTTGAAAGCGCACTGGCACGTAATGGTTTTGAAC
CGTTTGCAGCAGCCGGTGCACTGGCCCTGGATCTGATGGACCTGTCTGCCGAATATGAACATCTGCTGGC
AGCACATCGTCAGCATCAGGCAGTTCTGGATGCAGTTAGCTGTGGTGATGCCGAAGGTGCAGAACGTATT
ATGCGTGATCATGCACTGGCAGCAATTCGTAATGCAAAAGTTTTTGAAGCAGCAGCAAGCGCAGGCGCAC
CGCTGGGTGCAGCATGGTCAATTCGTGCAGATTGAGGCTCACCTTCGGGTGGGCCTTTCTGCGTTTATA
